Addgene plasmid #242140: PACE_AP_GIII_Titrate
Purpose: PSP-LacO Cassette; AP Prop Circuit for AraC phage-assisted evolution
Depositing lab: Dominik Niopek. Depositing organization: Universitaet Heidelberg. Publication: Phage-assisted evolution of allosteric protein switches. Southern NT, von Bachmann A, Hovsepyan A, Griebl M, Wolf B, Lemmen N, Kroell AS, Westermann S, Mathony J, Niopek D. Nat Commun. 2026 Apr 14;17(1):3498. doi: 10.1038/s41467-026-71717-0. PubMed 41980963.
Backbone
  Vector backbone: DP6
  Vector type: Bacterial Expression
Growth in bacteria
  Bacterial resistance: Chloramphenicol, 25 μg/mL
  Growth temperature: 37°C
  Growth strain: DH5alpha
  Copy number: High Copy
Gene/Insert
  Gene/Insert name: Gene III
  Species: Synthetic
  Cloning method: Golden Gate
Terms and licenses: Academic/Nonprofit Terms; Industry Terms: Not Available to Industry
Depositor comments: Please visit https://doi.org/10.1101/2025.06.12.659331 for bioRxiv preprint.
How to cite: PACE_AP_GIII_Titrate was a gift from Dominik Niopek (Addgene plasmid # 242140 ; http://n2t.net/addgene:242140 ; RRID:Addgene_242140)
