[The description below was written by a language model from this plasmid's Addgene catalogue record and pLannotate feature annotations shown in this document.]
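Description:
PACE_AP_GIII_Titrate is a small (about 3.7 kb) bacterial accessory plasmid for phage-assisted continuous evolution (PACE) in E. coli, listed as derived from the DP6 backbone and assembled by Golden Gate cloning. It is maintained through a CloDF13 (CDF) origin of replication, which is compatible with other common origins, so it can coexist with additional plasmids in the same host cell. Selection is by chloramphenicol resistance, provided by a cat gene under its native cat promoter. The catalogue entry lists it as high copy.

The payload is M13 gene III, encoding the minor coat protein pIII that filamentous phage need to produce infectious progeny. In PACE, the selection phage lacks gene III, so its propagation depends on pIII supplied from an accessory plasmid in the host. According to the stated purpose, gene III here sits in a "PSP-LacO cassette". PSP presumably means the phage shock promoter, which is induced by phage infection, but the feature table does not annotate a promoter. It does annotate a symmetric lac operator, optimised for tight lac repressor binding, just upstream of the gene III coding sequence. This arrangement should allow pIII output to be repressed by LacI and tuned with IPTG, consistent with "Titrate" in the name, although no lacI gene is annotated on the plasmid. rrnB T1/T2 terminators upstream, along with a 5S rRNA segment, and a further rrnB T1 terminator downstream insulate the cassette from the neighbouring elements. The record describes the plasmid as a propagation circuit for phage-assisted evolution of AraC, in work on evolving allosteric protein switches.
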