Features (pLannotate 1.2.2; 9 found; start..end, strand, type, name):
     17..676     -  CDS            CmR: chloramphenicol acetyltransferase; cat; confers resistance to chloramphenicol
    677..774     -  promoter       cat promoter: promoter of the E. coli cat gene encoding chloramphenicol acetyltransferase
    875..990     +  ncRNA          5S rRNA: Accession: RF00001 - 5S ribosomal RNA
    994..1080    +  terminator     rrnB T1 terminator: Escherichia coli rrnB; transcription terminator T1 from the E. coli rrnB gene
   1172..1199    +  terminator     rrnB T2 terminator: transcription terminator T2 from the E. coli rrnB gene
   1363..1382    +  protein_bind   lac operator (symmetric): The lac repressor binds to the lac operator to inhibit transcription in E. coli. This inhibition can be relieved by adding lactose or isopropyl-β-D-thiogalactopyranoside (IPTG). The symmetric lac operator was optimized for tight binding of lac repressor. lac repressor encoded by lacI
   1453..2726    +  CDS            M13 gene III (fragment) (sequence partly withheld): pIII; III; minor coat protein
   2749..2793    -  terminator     rrnB T1 terminator: transcription terminator T1 from the E. coli rrnB gene
   2883..3621    +  rep_origin     CloDF13 ori: Plasmids containing the CloDF13 (CDF) origin of replication can be propagated in E. coli cells that contain additional plasmids with compatible origins.
>Addgene plasmid #242140 | PACE_AP_GIII_Titrate | addgene full sequence | sequence record 484675 | Addgene NGS Result
ACGGCCTATTTGGCTTTTACGCCCCGCCCTGCCACTCATCGCAGTACTGTTGTAATTCATTAAGCATTCT
GCCGACATGGAAGCCATCACAAACGGCATGATGAACCTGAATCGCCAGCGGCATCAGCACCTTGTCGCCT
TGCGTATAATATTTGCCCATAGTGAAAACGGGGGCGAAGAAGTTGTCCATATTGGCCACGTTTAAATCAA
AACTGGTGAAACTCACCCAGGGATTGGCTGAGACGAAAAACATATTCTCAATAAACCCTTTAGGGAAATA
GGCCAGGTTTTCACCGTAACACGCCACATCTTGCGAATATATGTGTAGAAACTGCCGGAAATCGTCGTGG
TATTCACTCCAGAGCGATGAAAACGTTTCAGTTTGCTCATGGAAAACGGTGTAACAAGGGTGAACACTAT
CCCATATCACCAGCTCACCGTCTTTCATTGCCATACGGAACTCCGGATGAGCATTCATCAGGCGGGCAAG
AATGTGAATAAAGGCCGGATAAAACTTGTGCTTATTTTTCTTTACGGTCTTTAAAAAGGCCGTAATATCC
AGCTGAACGGTCTGGTTATAGGTACATTTAGCAACTGACTGAAATGCCTCAAAATGTTCTTTACGATGCC
ATTGGGATATATCAACGGTGGTATATCCAGTGATTTTTTTCTCCATTTTAGCTTCCTTAGCTCCTGAAAA
TCTCGATAACTCAAAAAATACGCCCGGTAGTGATCTTATTTCATTATGGTGAAAGTTGGAACCTCTTACG
TGCCACAGTCAGTAGGGCCCTGGCTGTTTTGGCGGATGAGAGAAGATTTTCAGCCTGATACAGATTAAAT
CAGAACGCAGAAGCGGTCTGATAAAACAGAATTTGCCTGGCGGCAGTAGCGCGGTGGTCCCACCTGACCC
CATGCCGAACTCAGAAGTGAAACGCCGTAGCGCCGATGGTAGTGTGGGGTCTCCCCATGCGAGAGTAGGG
AACTGCCAGGCATCAAATAAAACGAAAGGCTCAGTCGAAAGACTGGGCCTTTCGTTTTATCTGTTGTTTG
TCGGTGAACGCTCTCCTGAGTAGGACAAATCCGCCGGGAGCGGATTTGAACGTTGCGAAGCAACGGCCCG
GAGGGTGGCGGGCAGGACGCCCGCCATAAACTGCCAGGCATCAAATTAAGCAGAAGGCCATCCTGACGGA
TGGCCTTTTTGCGTTTCTACAAACTCGCTGAGGACATTGGCTCCGTGATGAAATTCGCCACTTGTTAGTG
TAATTCGCTAACTCATCCTGGCATGTTGCTGTTGATTCTTCAATCAGATCTTTATAAATCAAAAAGATAA
AAAATTGGCACGCAAATTGTATTAACAGTTCAAATTGTGAGCGCTCACAATTGCAGGACAATCCTGAACG
CAGAAATCAAGAGGACAACATTACCTGCAGGTGCAGTAAAGGAAAAAAAAAA
[85 nt withheld, positions 1453-1537]
C
[98 nt withheld, positions 1539-1636]
A
[305 nt withheld, positions 1638-1942]
G
[176 nt withheld, positions 1944-2119]
CCAATCGTCTGACCTGCCTCAACCTCCTGTC
[82 nt withheld, positions 2151-2232]
GCTCTGAGGGA
[161 nt withheld, positions 2244-2404]
T
[41 nt withheld, positions 2406-2446]
T
[62 nt withheld, positions 2448-2509]
A
[35 nt withheld, positions 2511-2545]
CCTCCCTCAATCGGTTGAATGTCGCCCTTTTGTCTTTGGCGCTGGTAAACCTTACGAGTTCAGTATCGAC
TGCGATAAGATCAACCTGTTCCGC
[50 nt withheld, positions 2640-2689]
T
[36 nt withheld, positions 2691-2726]
AGGGTCCCTAAGTCTCCTCAGCAAAACGAAAGGCCCAGTCTTTCGACTGAGCCTTTCGTTTTATTTGACC
GGATGTCCTCTTCCTCCTGGGCTGACTTCAGGTGCTACATTTGAAGAGATAAATTGCACTGAAATCTAGA
GCGGTTCAGTAGAAAAGATCAAAGGATCTTCTTGAGATCCTTTTTTTCTGCGCGTAATCTTTTGCCCTGT
AAACGAAAAAACCACCTGGGGAGGTGGTTTGATCGAAGGTTAAGTCAGTTGGGGAACTGCTTAACCGTGG
TAACTGGCTTTCGCAGAGCACAGCAACCAAATCTGTCCTTCCAGTGTAGCCGGACTTTGGCGCACACTTC
AAGAGCAACCGCGTGTTTAGCTAAACAAATCCTCTGCGAACTCCCAGTTACCAATGGCTGCTGCCAGTGG
CGTTTTACCGTGCTTTTCCGGGTTGGACTCAAGTGAACAGTTACCGGATAAGGCGCAGCAGTCGGGCTGA
ACGGGGAGTTCTTGCTTACAGCCCAGCTTGGAGCGAACGACCTACACCGAGCCGAGATACCAGTGTGTGA
GCTATGAGAAAGCGCCACACTTCCCGTAAGGGAGAAAGGCGGAACAGGTATCCGGTAAACGGCAGGGTCG
GAACAGGAGAGCGCAAGAGGGAGCGACCCGCCGGAAACGGTGGGGATCTTTAAGTCCTGTCGGGTTTCGC
CCGTACTGTCAGATTCATGGTTGAGCCTCACGGCTCCCACAGATGCACCGGAAAAGCGTCTGTTTATGTG
AACTCTGGCAGGAGGGCGGAGCCTATGGAAAAACGCCACCGGCGCGGCCCTGCTGTTTTGCCTCACATGT
TAGTCCCCTGCTTATCCACGGAATCTGTGGGTAACTTTGTATGTGTCCGCAGCGCCCGCCGCAGTCTCAC
GCCCGGAGCGTAGCGACCGAGTG
